Addgene plasmid #31746: Khc73-GFP
Depositing lab: Ron Vale. Depositing organization: University of California, San Francisco (UCSF). Publication: Kinesin-73 is a processive motor that localizes to Rab5-containing organelles. Huckaba TM, Gennerich A, Wilhelm JE, Chishti AH, Vale RD. J Biol Chem. 2011 Mar 4;286(9):7457-67. Epub 2010 Dec 18. 10.1074/jbc.M110.167023 PubMed 21169635.
Backbone
  Vector backbone: pMTWG
  Backbone manufacturer: Invitrogen
  Backbone size w/o insert (bp): 4000
  Vector type: Mammalian Expression
Growth in bacteria
  Bacterial resistance: Ampicillin, 100 μg/mL
  Growth temperature: 37°C
  Growth strain: DH5alpha
  Copy number: Unknown
Gene/Insert
  Gene/Insert name: Khc73
  Species: D. melanogaster (fly)
  Entrez Gene: Khc-73 (a.k.a. Dmel_CG8183, CG8183, DmKIN73, DmKin73, DmKlp73, Dmel\CG8183, KHC-73, KIF 13A, KIF13A/B, KLP73, Khc 73, Khc73, Kin73, Kinesin-73, anon-EST:fe3C9, khc-73, khc73)
  Promoter: Metallothionein
  Tag / fusion protein: GFP (C terminal on backbone)
  Cloning method: Gateway Cloning
  Sequencing primers: 5′ MT1-F
Terms and licenses: Academic/Nonprofit Terms; Industry Terms: Not Available to Industry
How to cite: Khc73-GFP was a gift from Ron Vale (Addgene plasmid # 31746 ; http://n2t.net/addgene:31746 ; RRID:Addgene_31746)
