[The description below was written by a language model from this plasmid's Addgene catalogue record.]
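Description:
Khc73-GFP is an expression plasmid built on the pMTWG backbone (about 4 kb without insert, per the record), carrying the Drosophila melanogaster kinesin gene Khc-73 (CG8183, also called Kinesin-73, a KIF13A/B-related motor). The coding sequence was introduced by Gateway recombination, placing it under a metallothionein promoter and in frame with a GFP tag supplied by the backbone at the C terminus of the protein. Metallothionein promoters are metal-inducible, so expression of the fusion can typically be switched on and titrated by adding copper or similar metal ions to the culture medium rather than being constitutive. The plasmid is propagated in E. coli under ampicillin selection; the copy number is listed as unknown, and the record does not state the origin of replication or any selectable marker for the expression host.

The catalogue classifies the vector type as mammalian expression. However, a metallothionein-driven Gateway destination vector carrying a fly gene is the kind of arrangement commonly used in cultured Drosophila cells, so the intended host should be confirmed rather than assumed from that field alone. The record also does not say whether the insert is the full-length gene or a truncation, and no feature table is provided to check the exact junctions.

The associated study characterised Kinesin-73 as a processive motor that localises to Rab5-containing organelles. This fits with use of the construct for inducible expression of fluorescently tagged Khc-73, allowing live or fixed-cell imaging of the motor's subcellular distribution and movement, and its co-localisation with endosomal markers.
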