>Addgene plasmid #31746 | Khc73-GFP | addgene partial sequence | sequence record 41914 | EGFP-N
AAGCTCTCGCCCTTGCTACCATGGTGGCGGAGCTCACCACTTTGTACAAGAAAGCTGGGTCGGCGCGCCC
ACCCTTTTTACGCGCCGAAAGGTTTAGCGAATCGCCGCGGCTCTTGGAGCGTGTCATCGAGCCAGTCATC
GAGGTACTCATCTCTTTGCTGATGCTGTTGCTCTTCTCGGCGGCCTTGTAGGCTCGCATCGNCTTGCCAC
GCTTGTCCAGCANCAGCTTGTCGGAGCGCACAAACATGCCGTGCTTGGGCTTGCACTGGAAATACTGAAC
GCCCTTCACGCTGCCGTCGTTTTTGCCCGTTGGTGTGTCCAATTCAACGCCAATCCAGGCACCGGGTTGG
AATTCCGTGGTTCCCACAAAGCGAATGACGCCGCTGGTGTTATACGGCCGGATTAACACTGACTCGCCCA
CCACTATCCACTCGGGCAGAACCAATTCCACATCCTTGCTCTCCTCATCAACTTCGGTGCTGCTGGTCAT
AATGCTAGAATCCAAATATGCAGCCAGACCCTCCATTTTGGCCACCGATGCCCGATGATTGATGCGCGGT
GCCTGGGTTGTGCCGTTGTTATTGTTATTTATGCTGTTGCCATTGCTCGGGGGCTGGGTATTGGACTTCT
TTCGCCGCACCACCTTTCCAGCGGGCAACTCTTCCCGGACGATGCCATCGCCTTCGAGCANATCCTCGGA
ACTGTGGCTTAACTCGNCANAGGACCTGTTGCCGTTCTGATTGTCTGTGGCAAACTCCGTTTTTGATTTA
