>Addgene plasmid #31746 | Khc73-GFP | addgene partial sequence | sequence record 43096 | MT-F
GGAATTCTGCAGATATCGACAAGTTTGTACAAAAAAGCAGGCTCCGCGGCCGCCCCCTTCACCATGGCTA
GTGATAAGATCAAAGTCGCCGTAAGGGTGCGACCCTTCAATCGCCGAGAAATCGAACTAGATACGAAATG
TATCGTGGAAATGGAAAAACAGCAGACGATACTGCAGAATCCGCCGCCACTGGAAAAAATAGAGAGAAAA
CAACCAAAGACATTCGCATTCGATCACTGCTTTTACTCATTGAACCCCGAGGACGAGAACTTTGCGTCCC
AGGAGACAGTGTTCGATTGCGTGGGACGTGGAATTCTGGATAATGCATTCCAGGGCTATAATGCGTGCAT
ATTCGCTTACGGCCAGACAGGTTCTGGCAAGTCCTACACGATGATGGGCACCCAGGAGAGCAAGGGCATC
ATTCCACGTCTGTGTGACCAACTCTTCTCGGCCATAGCCAACAAATCCACACCCGAGCTTATGTACAAGG
TGGAGGTGTCCTACATGGAGATCTATAACGAGAAGGTCCACGATCTGCTCGATCCCAAGCCGAACAAACA
GTCGCTTAAGGTGCGCGAGCACAATGTTATGGGCCCATATGTGGACGGACTGTCGCAGCTGGCTGTGACA
TCCTATCAGGACATCGATAACCTCATGACCGAAGGCAACAAGTCACGAACGGTGGCCGCCACCAATATGA
ATGCCGAGTCGTCGCGCTCCCACGCCGTCTTCTCAGTGGTCCTCACTCAGATACTCACGGATCAGGCGAC
GGGAGTGAGCGGCGAGAAGGTGTCCCGCATGTCCCTGGTGGATTTGGCTGGCTCCGA
