>Addgene plasmid #31746 | Khc73-GFP | addgene partial sequence | sequence record 43440 | EXFP-R 5'-GTCTTGTAGTTGCCGTCGTC-3'
GCATGGCGGACTTGAAGAAGTCGTGCTGCTTCATGTGGTCGGGGTAGCGGCTGAAGCACTGCACGCCGTA
GGTCAGGGTGGTCACGAGGGTGGGCCAGGGCACGGGCAGCTTGCCGGTGGTGCAGATGAACTTCAGGGTC
AGCTTGCCGTAGGTGGCATCGCCCTCGCCCTCGCCGGACACGCTGAACTTGTGGCCGTTTACGTCGCCGT
CCAGCTCGACCAGGATGGGCACCACCCCGGTGAACAGCTCCTCGCCCTTGCTCACCATGGTGGCGGAGCT
CACCACTTTGTACAAGAAAGCTGGGTCGGCGCGCCCACCCTTTTTACGCGCCGAAAGGTTTAGCGAATCG
CCGCGGCTCTTGGAGCGTGTCATCGAGCCAGTCATCGAGGTACTCATCTCTTTGCTGATGCTGTTGCTCT
TCTCGGCGGCCTTGTAGGCTCGCATCGCCTTGCCACGCTTGTCCAGCATCAGCTTGTCGGAGCGCACAAA
CATGCCGTGCTTGGGCTTGCACTGGAAATACTGAACGCCCTTCACGCTGCCGTCGTTTTTGCCCGTTGGT
GTGTCCAATTCAACGCCAATCCAGGCACCGGGTTGGAATTCCGTGGTTCCCACAAAGCGAATGACGCCGC
TGGTGTTATACGGCCGGATTAACACTGACTCGCCCACCACTATCCACTCGGGCAGAACCAATTCCACATC
CTTGCTCTCCTCATCAACTTCGGTGCTGCTGGTCATAATGCTAGAATCCAAATATGCAGCCAGACCCTCC
ATTTTGGCCACCGATGCCCGATGATTGATGCGCGGTGCCTGGGTTGTGCCGTTGTTATTGTTATTTATGC
TGTTGCCATTGCTCGGGGGCTG
